Addgene plasmid #28234: pASK/3xMBT
Depositing lab: Danny Reinberg. Depositing organization: NYU Grossman School of Medicine. Publication: L3MBTL1, a histone-methylation-dependent chromatin lock. Trojer P, Li G, Sims RJ, Vaquero A, Kalakonda N, Boccuni P, Lee D, Erdjument-Bromage H, Tempst P, Nimer SD, Wang YH, Reinberg D. Cell. 2007 Jun 1. 129(5):915-28. 10.1016/j.cell.2007.03.048 PubMed 17540172.
Backbone
  Vector backbone: pASK-IBA43plus
  Backbone manufacturer: IBA
  Backbone size w/o insert (bp): 3286
  Vector type: Bacterial Expression
Growth in bacteria
  Bacterial resistance: Ampicillin, 100 μg/mL
  Growth temperature: 37°C
  Growth strain: DH5alpha
  Copy number: High Copy
Gene/Insert
  Gene/Insert name: l(3)mbt-like 1 (Drosophila) (alt names: L3MBTL1; L3MBTL; H-L(3)MBT)
  Species: H. sapiens (human)
  Insert size (bp): 1065
  Mutation: Truncation expressing only aa 252-606 (MBT repeats).
  GenBank ID: NM_015478
  Entrez Gene: L3MBTL1 (a.k.a. H-L(3)MBT, L3MBTL, ZC2HC3, dJ138B7.3)
  Tag / fusion protein: His (N terminal on backbone)
  Cloning method: Restriction Enzyme; 5′ cloning site BamHI (not destroyed); 3′ cloning site HindIII (not destroyed)
  Sequencing primers: 5′ GAGTTATTTTACCACTCCCT; 3′ CGCAGTAGCGGTAAACG
Terms and licenses: Academic/Nonprofit Terms; Industry Terms: Not Available to Industry
How to cite: pASK/3xMBT was a gift from Danny Reinberg (Addgene plasmid # 28234 ; http://n2t.net/addgene:28234 ; RRID:Addgene_28234)
