[The description below was written by a language model from this plasmid's Addgene catalogue record.]
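Description:
pASK/3xMBT is a bacterial expression plasmid built on the commercial pASK-IBA43plus backbone (about 3.3 kb without insert). It is maintained as a high-copy plasmid in E. coli under ampicillin selection. The record does not include a feature table, so the promoter, origin of replication and other backbone elements are not explicitly stated. Vectors of the pASK-IBA series are generally known for tightly regulated, anhydrotetracycline-inducible expression from a tet promoter/operator controlled by a plasmid-encoded Tet repressor, but this should be confirmed against the backbone documentation.

The insert is a 1065 bp fragment of human L3MBTL1, the homologue of Drosophila l(3)mbt. It is truncated to encode only amino acids 252–606, the region containing the three MBT (malignant brain tumor) repeats that give the construct its name. It was cloned between BamHI and HindIII sites, both of which remain intact, so the fragment can be excised or transferred. The backbone supplies an N-terminal His tag, allowing the recombinant protein to be purified by immobilised metal affinity chromatography. No other tag is listed in the record.

MBT repeats are chromatin-reader modules that recognise methylated lysines on histones, and the associated study describes L3MBTL1 as a histone-methylation-dependent chromatin lock. The plasmid is therefore suited to producing the isolated 3xMBT domain in bacteria for in vitro work such as histone or nucleosome binding, chromatin compaction or structural assays, although the record does not specify particular applications.
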