>Addgene plasmid #28234 | pASK/3xMBT | depositor partial sequence | sequence record 13364 | Author sequence
GCTAGCACCCCAGAGAGTGAGGAGTGGAGCAGCAGCCAGCCTGCAACAGGTGAGAAGAAGGAATGCTGGT
CGTGGGAGTCCTACCTAGAGGAGCAGAAGGCCATTACTGCTCCAGTCAGCCTCTTCCAGGACTCCCAGGC
AGTCACTCACAACAAGAATGGCTTCAAACTGGGCATGAAGTTGGAAGGCATTGACCCTCAACACCCGTCC
ATGTACTTCATCCTCACCGTGGCTGAGGTATGTGGCTATCGCCTACGCCTGCACTTTGATGGGTATTCTG
AGTGCCATGACTTCTGGGTCAATGCCAACTCCCCTGACATTCACCCTGCTGGCTGGTTCGAGAAGACGGG
CCACAAGCTGCAGCCTCCCAAAGGTTACAAGGAGGAGGAGTTCAGCTGGAGCCAGTACCTGCGCAGCACA
AGAGCTCAGGCTGCCCCCAAGCACCTGTTTGTGAGCCAGAGCCACAGTCCCCCACCCCTGGGCTTCCAGG
TGGGCATGAAGCTGGAGGCTGTTGACCGCATGAACCCGTCCCTTGTCTGCGTGGCCAGTGTGACCGATGT
GGTGGACAGCCGCTTCCTGGTGCACTTTGACAACTGGGATGATACTTATGACTACTGGTGTGATCCCAGC
AGCCCCTACATCCACCCAGTGGGCTGGTGCCAGAAGCAAGGAAAGCCCCTCACCCCTCCACAAGACTACC
CAGACCCTGATAACTTCTGTTGGGAGAAATATCTGGAAGAAACTGGGGCCTCTGCTGTCCCCACCTGGGC
CTTCAAGGTGCGACCCCCTCACAGCTTCCTGGTCAATATGAAGCTGGAGGCTGTGGACCGCAGGAACCCA
GCCCTGATTCGCGTGGCCAGCGTGGAGGATGTGGAGGACCATCGGATAAAGATCCACTTTGATGGCTGGA
GTCATGGCTATGATTTCTGGATCGACGCTGACCACCCAGACATCCACCCTGCCGGCTGGTGCTCCAAGAC
AGGACATCCCCTGCAGCCTCCTCTCGGACCCAGAGAGCCCAGCTCTGCCTCCCCTGGGGGCTGTCCCCCT
CTCAGCTATAGGAGC
