>Addgene plasmid #28234 | pASK/3xMBT | addgene partial sequence | sequence record 34578 | 28234 with pASK-IBA-R (CGCAGTAGCGGTAAACG)
ATGGTGCGCCATTTTTACTTCACAGGTCAAGCTTAGCTCCTATAGCTGAGAGGGGGACAGCCCCCAGGGG
AGGCAGAGCTGGGCTCTCTGGGTCCGAGAGGAGGCTGCAGGGGATGTCCTGTCTTGGAGCACCAGCCGGC
AGGGTGGATGTCTGGGTGGTCAGCGTCGATCCAGAAATCATAGCCATGACTCCAGCCATCAAAGTGGATC
TTTATCCGATGGTCCTCCACATCCTCCACGCTGGCCACGCGAATCAGGGCTGGGTTCCTGCGGTCCACAG
CCTCCAGCTTCATATTGACCAGGAAGCTGTGAGGGGGTCGCACCTTGAAGGCCCAGGTGGGGACAGCAGA
GGCCCCAGTTTCTTCCAGATATTTCTCCCAACAGAAGTTATCAGGGTCTGGGTAGTCTTGTGGAGGGGTG
AGGGGCTTTCCTTGCTTCTGGCACCAGCCCACTGGGTGGATGTAGGGGCTGCTGGGATCACACCAGTAGT
CATAAGTATCATCCCAGTTGTCAAAGTGCACCAGGAAGCGGCTGTCCACCACATCGGTCACACTGGCCAC
GCAGACAAGGGACGGGTTCATGCGGTCAACAGCCTCCAGCTTCATGCCCACCTGGAAGCCCAGGGGTGGG
GGACTGTGGCTCTGGCTCACAAACAGGTGCTTGGGGGCAGCCTGAGCTCTTGTGCTGCGCAGGTACTGGC
TCCAGCTGAACTCCTCCTCCTTGTAACCTTTGGGAGGCTGCAGCTTGTGGCCCGTCTTCTCGAACCAGCC
AGCAGGGTGAATGTCAGGGGAGTTGGCATTGACCCAGAAGTCATGGCACTCAGAATACCCATCAAAGTGC
AGGCGTAGGCGATAGCCACATACCTCAGCCACGGTGAGGATGAAGTACATGGACGGGTGTTGAGGGTCAA
TGCCTTCCANCTTTCATGCCCAGTTTGAAGCCATTCTTGTTGTGAGTGACTGCCTG
