>Addgene plasmid #28234 | pASK/3xMBT | addgene partial sequence | sequence record 34579 | 28234 with pASK-IBA-F 5'-GAGTTATTTTACCACTCCCT
TAGTTCGACAAAAATCTAGAAATAATTTTGTTTAACTTTAAGAAGGAGATATACAAATGGCTAGCAGAGG
ATCGCATCACCATCACCATCACGGGGCCGGAGACCGCGGTCCCGAATTCGAGCTCGGTACCCGGGGATCC
GCTAGCACCCCAGAGAGTGAGGAGTGGAGCAGCAGCCAGCCTGCAACAGGTGAGAAGAAGGAATGCTGGT
CGTGGGAGTCCTACCTAGAGGAGCAGAAGGCCATTACTGCTCCAGTCAGCCTCTTCCAGGACTCCCAGGC
AGTCACTCACAACAAGAATGGCTTCAAACTGGGCATGAAGTTGGAAGGCATTGACCCTCAACACCCGTCC
ATGTACTTCATCCTCACCGTGGCTGAGGTATGTGGCTATCGCCTACGCCTGCACTTTGATGGGTATTCTG
AGTGCCATGACTTCTGGGTCAATGCCAACTCCCCTGACATTCACCCTGCTGGCTGGTTCGAGAAGACGGG
CCACAAGCTGCAGCCTCCCAAAGGTTACAAGGAGGAGGAGTTCAGCTGGAGCCAGTACCTGCGCAGCACA
AGAGCTCAGGCTGCCCCCAAGCACCTGTTTGTGAGCCAGAGCCACAGTCCCCCACCCCTGGGCTTCCAGG
TGGGCATGAAGCTGGAGGCTGTTGACCGCATGAACCCGTCCCTTGTCTGCGTGGCCAGTGTGACCGATGT
GGTGGACAGCCGCTTCCTGGTGCAC
